Addgene plasmid #32735: -962 human cyclin D1 promoter TCF (1)-(3) sites mutant pGL3Basic
Depositing lab: Frank McCormick. Depositing organization: University of California, San Francisco (UCSF). Publication: Beta-catenin regulates expression of cyclin D1 in colon carcinoma cells. Tetsu O, McCormick F. Nature. 1999 Apr 1;398(6726):422-6. 10.1038/18884 PubMed 10201372.
Backbone
  Vector backbone: pGL3Basic
  Backbone manufacturer: Promega
  Backbone size w/o insert (bp): 4818
  Vector type: Luciferase
Growth in bacteria
  Bacterial resistance: Ampicillin, 100 μg/mL
  Growth temperature: 37°C
  Growth strain: DH5alpha
  Copy number: High Copy
Gene/Insert
  Gene/Insert name: CCND1 Promoter
  Species: H. sapiens (human)
  Insert size (bp): 1096
  Mutation: -75 TCF(1) and -68 TCF(2) CTTTGATCTTTGCT deletion, and -27 TCF(3) TTTTGTT deletion
  Entrez Gene: CCND1 (a.k.a. BCL1, D11S287E, PRAD1, U21B31)
  Promoter: -962 CCND1
  Cloning method: Restriction Enzyme; 5′ cloning site KpnI (not destroyed); 3′ cloning site Hind3 (not destroyed)
  Sequencing primers: 5′ RVprimer3; 3′ GLprimer2
Terms and licenses: Academic/Nonprofit Terms; Industry Terms: Not Available to Industry
Depositor comments: There is a 1bp mismatch in the sequence that does not affect plasmid function.
How to cite: -962 human cyclin D1 promoter TCF (1)-(3) sites mutant pGL3Basic was a gift from Frank McCormick (Addgene plasmid # 32735 ; http://n2t.net/addgene:32735 ; RRID:Addgene_32735)
