[The description below was written by a language model from this plasmid's Addgene catalogue record.]
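Description:
The -962 human cyclin D1 promoter TCF (1)-(3) sites mutant pGL3Basic plasmid is a firefly luciferase reporter built on the pGL3Basic backbone, a promoterless and enhancerless vector in which luciferase expression in transfected mammalian cells depends entirely on the regulatory DNA cloned upstream of the reporter gene. It is maintained in E. coli as a high-copy plasmid under ampicillin selection. The backbone is listed at 4818 bp without the insert.

The insert is an approximately 1.1 kb fragment of the human CCND1 (cyclin D1) promoter extending to position -962, placed between the KpnI and HindIII sites of the polylinker, both of which remain intact, so that it drives luciferase transcription. This version carries deletions that remove three putative TCF binding sites: one deletion eliminates the adjacent TCF(1) and TCF(2) sites at around -75 and -68, and a second removes the TCF(3) site at around -27. Because TCF/LEF factors recruit beta-catenin to target promoters, the mutant serves as a comparison construct for the corresponding wild-type promoter reporter, allowing the contribution of these sites to beta-catenin/TCF-dependent activation of cyclin D1 transcription to be measured. The associated work examined beta-catenin regulation of cyclin D1 expression in colon carcinoma cells. The depositor notes a single base mismatch in the sequence that is reported not to affect function. No annotated feature table was provided, so details of the backbone elements beyond those catalogued are not stated in the record.
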