>Addgene plasmid #32735 | -962 human cyclin D1 promoter TCF (1)-(3) sites mutant pGL3Basic | addgene partial sequence | sequence record 39797 | LucNrev 5'-CCTTATGCAGTTGCTCTCC-3'
GGCGCCGGGCCTTTCTTTATGTTTTTGGCGTCTTCCATGGTGGCTTTACCAACAGTACCGGAATGCCAAG
CTTATCGATTTCGAACCCCTGGGGAGGGCTGTGGGTCCTGGCTGGGTCCGCGCTCGGCTCTCGCTTCTGC
TGCCCCGCGCTCCCTCGCGCTCTTCTGCCCCTCGCCGGAGCGTGCGGACTCTGCTGCTCGCTGCTACTGC
GCCGACAGCCCTCTGGAGGCTCCAGGACTTTGCAACTTCCTCCCCTGTAGTCCGTGTGACGTTACTGTCG
TTACCCGGCAGAGAATGGGAGCGGGAGGGGGGCGGGGGCGGGCGCAGGGGGAGGGGGCGCGGGCGCCAAA
CGCCGGGAGCAGCGAGGGGCAGAGCCCAAAAGCCATCCCTGAGGCGCCGCGCCTGCCCTGCGGCGGAGTT
GCCCCTGTAGTCCGGTTTTCATAGAAATGCAAATCGCCCCGCTGCAGCCTTTCTCCCCGCCAGGGAAGAG
GGGTGCAGGGGGCCCCGTCCGCCTCGAGTGGGTCCCCCGGGATTTAGGGGGTGAGGTGGAGGTGGCTCTG
CAGTAGGGGACAACTAGGAAGGCCGGCAGGCCACACGCAGCCTGGGGAGACCACGAGAAGGGGTGACTGG
GGCGCGGCGACACCCCATATCCAAGCCGGCAGAATGGGCGCATTTCCAAGAACGCCACGAGGGCACCCAC
GGGCGGACAGACGGCCAAAGAATCTCAGCGACTGCATCTTCTTTCATTTTCATTAACACGTGTAAA
