>Addgene plasmid #32735 | -962 human cyclin D1 promoter TCF (1)-(3) sites mutant pGL3Basic | addgene partial sequence | sequence record 39809 | RVprimer3 5'-CTAGCAAAATAGGCTGTCCC-3'
TTTCTCTATCGATAGGTACCGAGCTCTTACGCGTGCTAGCCCGGGCTCGAGATCCCCGGGTACTAAAAAA
AATGAGTCAGAATGGAGATCACTGTTTCTCAGCTTTCCATTCAGAGGTGTGTTTCTCCCGGTTAAATTGC
CGGCACGGGAAGGGAGGGGGTGCAGTTGGGGACCCCCGCAAGGACCGACTGGTCAAGGTAGGAAGGCAGC
CCGAAGAGTCTCCAGGCTAGAAGGACAAGATGAAGGAAATGCTGGCCACCATCTTGGGCTGCTGCTGGAA
TTTTCGGGCATTTATTTTATTTTATTTTTTGAGCGAGCGCATGCTAAGCTGAAATCCCTTTAACTTTTAG
GGTTACCCCCTTGGGCATTTGCAACGACGCCCCTGTGCGCCGGAATGAAACTTGCACAGGGGTTGTGTGC
CCGGTCCTCCCCGTCCTTGCATGCTAAATTAGTTCTTGCAATTTACACGTGTTAATGAAAATGAAAGAAG
ATGCAGTCGCTGAGATTCTTTGGCCGTCTGTCCGCCCGTGGGTGCCCTCGTGGCGTTCTTGGAAATGCGC
CCATTCTGCCGGCTTGGATATGGGGTGTCGCCGCGCCCCAGTCACCCCTTCTCGTGGTCTCCCCAGGCTG
CGTGTGGCCTGCCGGCCTTCCTAGTTGTCCCCTACTGCAGAGCCACCTCCACCTCACCCC
